Addgene plasmid #242767: pAAV-CAG-eGFP-ETAG
Purpose: AAV transfer plasmid expressing eGFP-ETAG under a CAG promoter.
Depositing lab: Andrew Payne. Depositing organization: E11 Bio, Convergent Research. Publication: Combinatorial protein barcodes enable self-correcting neuron tracing with nanoscale molecular context. Park SY, Sheridan A, An B, Jarvis E, Lyudchik J, Patton W, Axup JY, Chan SW, Damstra HGJ, Leible D, Leung KS, Magno CA, Meeran A, Michalska JM, Rieger F, Wang C, Wu M, Church GM, Funke J, Huffman T, Leeper KGC, Truckenbrodt S, Winnubst J, Kornfeld JMR, Boyden ES, Rodriques SG, Payne AC. bioRxiv 2025.09.26.678648 10.1101/2025.09.26.678648.
Backbone
  Vector backbone: pAAV-CAG-GFP (Addgene Plasmid 37825)
  Backbone manufacturer: Edward Boyden
  Vector type: AAV
Growth in bacteria
  Bacterial resistance: Ampicillin, 100 μg/mL
  Growth temperature: 30°C
  Growth strain: NEB Stable
  Copy number: High Copy
Gene/Insert
  Gene/Insert name: EGFP
  Species: Synthetic
  Promoter: CAG
  Tag / fusion protein: ETAG (C terminal on insert)
  Cloning method: Gibson Cloning
Terms and licenses: Academic/Nonprofit Terms; Industry Terms: Not Available to Industry
Depositor comments: Please visit https://doi.org/10.1101/2025.09.26.678648 for bioRxiv preprint.
How to cite: pAAV-CAG-eGFP-ETAG was a gift from Andrew Payne (Addgene plasmid # 242767 ; http://n2t.net/addgene:242767 ; RRID:Addgene_242767)
