[The description below was written by a language model from this plasmid's Addgene catalogue record and pLannotate feature annotations shown in this document.]
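Description:
pAAV-CAG-eGFP-ETAG is a 5.6 kb adeno-associated virus transfer plasmid built by Gibson cloning on the pAAV-CAG-GFP backbone. It is maintained in E. coli through a high-copy ColE1/pUC-type origin and an ampicillin resistance gene (β-lactamase with its own bla promoter), and it also carries an f1 phage origin. The short lacZα, lacI and pBluescript polylinker fragments in the annotation are remnants of the cloning-vector ancestry rather than functional parts. The record lists a recombination-deficient strain as host, a common choice for limiting rearrangement of the repeat-rich ITRs.

The payload lies between two AAV2 inverted terminal repeats, which are the cis elements needed for replication and packaging of the intervening DNA into AAV capsids when rep, cap and helper functions are supplied in trans. Expression is driven by the CAG promoter, seen in the feature table as CMV enhancer, chicken β-actin promoter and chimeric β-actin/β-globin intron segments; the small rabbit-type β-globin "CDS" hit is most likely part of this intron and splice acceptor region. Downstream is the EGFP coding sequence, which the catalogue describes as carrying a C-terminal ETAG epitope. The tag itself is not annotated in the feature table, though an unannotated stretch follows EGFP before the WPRE. The WPRE enhances transcript stability and expression, and an SV40 polyadenylation signal terminates the message.

The construct gives strong, constitutive expression of epitope-tagged green fluorescent protein in transduced mammalian cells. The associated publication concerns combinatorial protein barcodes for neuron tracing, suggesting that it serves as one antibody-detectable tagged protein in such a barcoding set.
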