Features (pLannotate 1.2.2; 19 found; start..end, strand, type, name):
    260..364     -  promoter       AmpR promoter: bla
    417..845     -  rep_origin     f1 ori (sequence partly withheld): f1 bacteriophage origin of replication; arrow indicates direction of (+) strand synthesis
    850..919     -  CDS            lacZα (fragment): LacZα fragment of β-galactosidase; lacZ fragment
    914..1046    -  repeat_region  AAV2 ITR (fragment): inverted terminal repeat of adeno-associated virus serotype 2 inverted
   1107..1355    +  enhancer       CMV enhancer (fragment): human cytomegalovirus immediate early enhancer
   1357..1480    +  promoter       chicken β-actin promoter (fragment): contains a 21-bp deletion relative to the standard chicken β-actin promoter
   1507..1528    +  promoter       chicken β-actin promoter (fragment): No description available
   1634..1769    +  intron         hybrid intron (fragment): hybrid between chicken β-actin (CBA) and minute virus of mice (MMV) introns (Gray et al., 2011)
   1858..1988    +  intron         chimeric intron (fragment): chimera between introns from chicken β-actin and rabbit β-globin
   1986..2048    +  CDS            HBB (fragment): HBB_LEPEU - Experimental evidence at protein level: Swiss-Prot protein existence level 1. Involved in oxygen transport from the lung to the various peripheral tissues. From Lepus europaeus (European hare).
   2054..2770    +  CDS            EGFP: EGFP is a basic (constitutively fluorescent) green fluorescent protein published in 1996, derived from Aequorea victoria. It is reported to be a rapidly-maturing weak dimer with moderate acid sensitivity.
   2945..2969    +  misc_feature   MCS (fragment): pBluescript multiple cloning site
   2969..3557    +  misc_feature   WPRE: woodchuck hepatitis virus posttranscriptional regulatory element
   3600..3721    -  polyA_signal   SV40 poly(A) signal: SV40 polyadenylation signal
   3744..3812    -  CDS            large T antigen (fragment): large T antigen from SV40 (simian virus 40)
   3883..4016    +  repeat_region  AAV2 ITR: inverted terminal repeat of adeno-associated virus serotype 2 inverted
   4010..4066    -  CDS            lacI (fragment): lac repressor; lacI; The lac repressor binds to the lac operator to inhibit transcription in E. coli. This inhibition can be relieved by adding lactose or isopropyl-β-D-thiogalactopyranoside (IPTG).
   4249..4837    -  rep_origin     ori: high-copy-number ColE1/pMB1/pBR322/pUC origin of replication
   5008..259     -  CDS            AmpR (across the origin): β-lactamase; bla; confers resistance to ampicillin, carbenicillin, and related antibiotics
>Addgene plasmid #242767 | pAAV-CAG-eGFP-ETAG | addgene full sequence | sequence record 485800 | Addgene NGS Result
CTTGCCCGGCGTCAATACGGGATAATACCGCGCCACATAGCAGAACTTTAAAAGTGCTCATCATTGGAAA
ACGTTCTTCGGGGCGAAAACTCTCAAGGATCTTACCGCTGTTGAGATCCAGTTCGATGTAACCCACTCGT
GCACCCAACTGATCTTCAGCATCTTTTACTTTCACCAGCGTTTCTGGGTGAGCAAAAACAGGAAGGCAAA
ATGCCGCAAAAAAGGGAATAAGGGCGACACGGAAATGTTGAATACTCATACTCTTCCTTTTTCAATATTA
TTGAAGCATTTATCAGGGTTATTGTCTCATGAGCGGATACATATTTGAATGTATTTAGAAAAATAAACAA
ATAGGGGTTCCGCGCACATTTCCCCGAAAAGTGCCACCTAAATTGTAAGCGTTAATATTTTGTTAAAATT
CGCGTTAAATTTTTGTTAAATCAGCTCATTTTTTAACCAATAGGCCGAAATCGGCAAAATCCCTTATAAA
TCAAAAGAATAGACCGAGATAGGGT
[37 nt withheld, positions 516-552]
AAAGAACGTGGACTCCAACGTCAAAGG
[49 nt withheld, positions 580-628]
T
[91 nt withheld, positions 630-720]
G
[124 nt withheld, positions 722-845]
CCCATTCGCCATTCAGGCTGCGCAACTGTTGGGAAGGGCGATCGGTGCGGGCCTCTTCGCTATTACGCCA
GCTGCGCGCTCGCTCGCTCACTGAGGCCGCCCGGGCAAAGCCCGGGCGTCGGGCGACCTTTGGTCGCCCG
GCCTCAGTGAGCGAGCGAGCGCGCAGAGAGGGAGTGGCCAACTCCATCACTAGGGGTTCCTTGTAGTTAA
TGATTAACCCGCCATGCTACTTATCTACGTAGCCATGCTCTAGGAAGAGTACCATTGACGTCAATAATGA
CGTATGTTCCCATAGTAACGCCAATAGGGACTTTCCATTGACGTCAATGGGTGGAGTATTTACGGTAAAC
TGCCCACTTGGCAGTACATCAAGTGTATCATATGCCAAGTACGCCCCCTATTGACGTCAATGACGGTAAA
TGGCCCGCCTGGCATTATGCCCAGTACATGACCTTATGGGACTTTCCTACTTGGCAGTACATCTACGTAT
TAGTCATCGCTATTACCATGGTCGAGGTGAGCCCCACGTTCTGCTTCACTCTCCCCATCTCCCCCCCCTC
CCCACCCCCAATTTTGTATTTATTTATTTTTTAATTATTTTGTGCAGCGATGGGGGCGGGGGGGGGGGGG
GGGCGCGCCRGGGGGGGGGGGGGGGGGGGGGGGGGGGGGGGGGGGGGGGGGGGGGGGGGGSGGCGGCAGC
CAATCAGAGCGGCGCGCTCCGAAAGTTTCCTTTTATGGCGAGGCGGCGGCGGCGGCGGCCCTATAAAAAG
CGAAGCGCGCGGCGGGCGGGAGTCGCTGCGCGCTGCCTTCGCCCCGTGCCCCGCTCCGCCGCCGCCTCGC
GCCGCCCGCCCCGGCTCTGACTGACCGCGTTACTCCCACAGGTGAGCGGGCGGGACGGCCCTTCTCCTCC
GGGCTGTAATTAGCGCTTGGTTTAATGACGGCTTGTTTCTTTTCTGTGGCTGCGTGAAAGCCTTGAGGGG
CTCCGGGAGGGCCCTTTGTGCGGGGGGAGCGGCTCGGGGCTGTCCGCGGGGGGACGGCTGCCTTCGGGGG
GGACGGGGCAGGGCGGGGTTCGGCTTCTGGCGTGTGACCGGCGGCTCTAGAGCCTCTGCTAACCATGTTC
ATGCCTTCTTCTTTTTCCTACAGCTCCTGGGCAACGTGCTGGTTATTGTGCTGTCTCATCATTTTGGCAA
AGAATTGGATCCGCCACCATGGTGAGCAAGGGCGAGGAGCTGTTCACCGGGGTGGTGCCCATCCTGGTCG
AGCTGGACGGCGACGTAAACGGCCACAAGTTCAGCGTGTCCGGCGAGGGCGAGGGCGATGCCACCTACGG
CAAGCTGACCCTGAAGTTCATTTGCACCACCGGCAAGCTGCCCGTGCCCTGGCCCACCCTCGTGACCACC
CTGACCTACGGCGTGCAGTGCTTCAGCCGCTACCCCGACCACATGAAGCAGCACGACTTCTTCAAGTCCG
CCATGCCCGAAGGCTACGTCCAGGAGCGCACCATCTTCTTCAAGGACGACGGCAACTACAAGACCCGCGC
CGAGGTGAAGTTCGAGGGCGACACCCTGGTGAACCGCATCGAGCTGAAGGGCATCGACTTCAAGGAGGAC
GGCAACATCCTGGGGCACAAGCTGGAGTACAACTACAACAGCCACAACGTCTATATCATGGCCGACAAGC
AGAAGAACGGCATCAAGGTGAACTTCAAGATCCGCCACAACATCGAGGACGGCAGCGTGCAGCTCGCCGA
CCACTACCAGCAGAACACCCCCATCGGCGACGGCCCCGTGCTGCTGCCCGACAACCACTACCTGAGCACC
CAGTCCGCCCTGAGCAAAGACCCCAACGAGAAGCGCGATCACATGGTCCTGCTGGAGTTCGTGACCGCCG
CCGGGATCACTCTCGGCATGGACGAGCTGTACAAGGGAGGAAGCGGGGGATCCGGGGCTCCTGTCCCATA
TCCTGATCCCCTTGAGCCCCGGGGAGGTAGTGGAGGGTCTGGAGCTCCTGTTCCTTACCCTGATCCATTG
GAACCTAGGGGAGGCAGTGGTGGAAGTGGCGCCCCAGTCCCCTACCCCGATCCTCTTGAACCCCGATAAG
AATTCGATATCAAGCTTATCGATAATCAACCTCTGGATTACAAAATTTGTGAAGGATTGACTGGTATTCT
TAACTATGTTGCTCCTTTTACGCTATGTGGATACGCTGCTTTAATGCCTTTGTATCATGCTATTGCTTCC
CGTATGGCTTTCATTTTCTCCTCCTTGTATAAATCCTGGTTGCTGTCTCTTTATGAGGAGTTGTGGCCCG
TTGTCAGGCAACGTGGCGTGGTGTGCACTGTGTTTGCTGACGCAACCCCCACTGGTTGGGGCATTGCCAC
CACCTGTCAGCTCCTTTCCGGGACTTTCGCTTTCCCCCTCCCTATTGCCACGGCGGAACTCATCGCCGCC
TGCCTTGCCCGCTGCTGGACAGGGGCTCGGCTGTTGGGCACTGACAATTCCGTGGTGTTGTCGGGGAAAT
CATCGTCCTTTCCTTGGCTGCTCGCCTGTGTTGCCACCTGGATTCTGCGCGGGACGTCCTTCTGCTACGT
CCCTTCGGCCCTCAATCCAGCGGACCTTCCTTCCCGCGGCCTGCTGCCGGCTCTGCGGCCTCTTCCGCGT
CTTCGCCTTCGCCCTCAGACGAGTCGGATCTCCCTTTGGGCCGCCTCCCCGCATCGATACCGTCGACCCG
GGCGGCCGCTTCGAGCAGACATGATAAGATACATTGATGAGTTTGGACAAACCACAACTAGAATGCAGTG
AAAAAAATGCTTTATTTGTGAAATTTGTGATGCTATTGCTTTATTTGTAACCATTATAAGCTGCAATAAA
CAAGTTAACAACAACAATTGCATTCATTTTATGTTTCAGGTTCAGGGGGAGATGTGGGAGGTTTTTTAAA
GCAAGTAAAACCTCTACAAATGTGGTAAAATCGATAAGGATCTTCCTAGAGCATGGCTACGTAGATAAGT
AGCATGGCGGGTTAATCATTAACTACAAGGAACCCCTAGTGATGGAGTTGGCCACTCCCTCTCTGCGCGC
TCGCTCGCTCACTGAGGCCGGGCGACCAAAGGTCGCCCGACGCCCGGGCTTTGCCCGGGCGGCCTCAGTG
AGCGAGCGAGCGCGCAGCTGCATTAATGAATCGGCCAACGCGCGGGGAGAGGCGGTTTGCGTATTGGGCG
CTCTTCCGCTTCCTCGCTCACTGACTCGCTGCGCTCGGTCGTTCGGCTGCGGCGAGCGGTATCAGCTCAC
TCAAAGGCGGTAATACGGTTATCCACAGAATCAGGGGATAACGCAGGAAAGAACATGTGAGCAAAAGGCC
AGCAAAAGGCCAGGAACCGTAAAAAGGCCGCGTTGCTGGCGTTTTTCCATAGGCTCCGCCCCCCTGACGA
GCATCACAAAAATCGACGCTCAAGTCAGAGGTGGCGAAACCCGACAGGACTATAAAGATACCAGGCGTTT
CCCCCTGGAAGCTCCCTCGTGCGCTCTCCTGTTCCGACCCTGCCGCTTACCGGATACCTGTCCGCCTTTC
TCCCTTCGGGAAGCGTGGCGCTTTCTCATAGCTCACGCTGTAGGTATCTCAGTTCGGTGTAGGTCGTTCG
CTCCAAGCTGGGCTGTGTGCACGAACCCCCCGTTCAGCCCGACCGCTGCGCCTTATCCGGTAACTATCGT
CTTGAGTCCAACCCGGTAAGACACGACTTATCGCCACTGGCAGCAGCCACTGGTAACAGGATTAGCAGAG
CGAGGTATGTAGGCGGTGCTACAGAGTTCTTGAAGTGGTGGCCTAACTACGGCTACACTAGAAGAACAGT
ATTTGGTATCTGCGCTCTGCTGAAGCCAGTTACCTTCGGAAAAAGAGTTGGTAGCTCTTGATCCGGCAAA
CAAACCACCGCTGGTAGCGGTGGTTTTTTTGTTTGCAAGCAGCAGATTACGCGCAGAAAAAAAGGATCTC
AAGAAGATCCTTTGATCTTTTCTACGGGGTCTGACGCTCAGTGGAACGAAAACTCACGTTAAGGGATTTT
GGTCATGAGATTATCAAAAAGGATCTTCACCTAGATCCTTTTAAATTAAAAATGAAGTTTTAAATCAATC
TAAAGTATATATGAGTAAACTTGGTCTGACAGTTACCAATGCTTAATCAGTGAGGCACCTATCTCAGCGA
TCTGTCTATTTCGTTCATCCATAGTTGCCTGACTCCCCGTCGTGTAGATAACTACGATACGGGAGGGCTT
ACCATCTGGCCCCAGTGCTGCAATGATACCGCGAGACCCACGCTCACCGGCTCCAGATTTATCAGCAATA
AACCAGCCAGCCGGAAGGGCCGAGCGCAGAAGTGGTCCTGCAACTTTATCCGCCTCCATCCAGTCTATTA
ATTGTTGCCGGGAAGCTAGAGTAAGTAGTTCGCCAGTTAATAGTTTGCGCAACGTTGTTGCCATTGCTAC
AGGCATCGTGGTGTCACGCTCGTCGTTTGGTATGGCTTCATTCAGCTCCGGTTCCCAACGATCAAGGCGA
GTTACATGATCCCCCATGTTGTGCAAAAAAGCGGTTAGCTCCTTCGGTCCTCCGATCGTTGTCAGAAGTA
AGTTGGCCGCAGTGTTATCACTCATGGTTATGGCAGCACTGCATAATTCTCTTACTGTCATGCCATCCGT
AAGATGCTTTTCTGTGACTGGTGAGTACTCAACCAAGTCATTCTGAGAATAGTGTATGCGGCGACCGAGT
TGCT
